Addgene plasmid #116481: pHAGE-PIK3CA-E542V
Purpose: Lentiviral expression of PIK3CA E542V
Depositing lab: Gordon Mills & Kenneth Scott. Depositing organization: Baylor College of Medicine. Publication: Systematic Functional Annotation of Somatic Mutations in Cancer. Ng PK, Li J, Jeong KJ, Shao S, Chen H, Tsang YH, Sengupta S, Wang Z, Bhavana VH, Tran R, Soewito S, Minussi DC, Moreno D, Kong K, Dogruluk T, Lu H, Gao J, Tokheim C, Zhou DC, Johnson AM, Zeng J, Ip CKM, Ju Z, Wester M, Yu S, Li Y, Vellano CP, Schultz N, Karchin R, Ding L, Lu Y, Cheung LWT, Chen K, Shaw KR, Meric-Bernstam F, Scott KL, Yi S, Sahni N, Liang H, Mills GB. Cancer Cell. 2018 Mar 12;33(3):450-462.e10. doi: 10.1016/j.ccell.2018.01.021. PubMed 29533785.
Backbone
  Vector backbone: pHAGE
  Vector type: Lentiviral
Growth in bacteria
  Bacterial resistance: Ampicillin, 100 μg/mL
  Growth temperature: 37°C
  Growth strain: Stbl3
  Copy number: High Copy
Gene/Insert
  Gene/Insert name: PIK3CA
  Species: H. sapiens (human)
  Mutation: E542V
  Entrez Gene: PIK3CA (a.k.a. CCM4, CLAPO, CLOVE, CWS5, HMH, MCAP, MCM, MCMTC, PI3K, PI3K-alpha, p110-alpha)
  Cloning method: Gateway Cloning
Terms and licenses: Academic/Nonprofit Terms; Industry Terms: Not Available to Industry
How to cite: pHAGE-PIK3CA-E542V was a gift from Gordon Mills & Kenneth Scott (Addgene plasmid # 116481 ; http://n2t.net/addgene:116481 ; RRID:Addgene_116481)
