[The description below was written by a language model from this plasmid's Addgene catalogue record and pLannotate feature annotations shown in this document.]
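Description:
pHAGE-PIK3CA-E542V is an HIV-1-derived lentiviral expression plasmid of about 11.8 kb, built on the pHAGE backbone, that carries human PIK3CA (the p110-alpha catalytic subunit of phosphoinositide 3-kinase) with the E542V substitution. It is propagated in E. coli through a high-copy ColE1/pUC-type origin and selected with ampicillin via the bla gene. The backbone also contains short annotated remnants of lac regulatory elements, SV40 origin and SV40 poly(A) sequences. The viral portion runs from a truncated 5' LTR through the Ψ packaging signal (with an adjoining gag fragment), the Rev response element and the cPPT/CTS to a ΔU3 3' LTR. This arrangement allows the transcript to be packaged and exported when helper functions are supplied in trans, and it leaves the integrated provirus self-inactivating.

Between the LTRs, the constitutive human EF-1α promoter drives the PIK3CA open reading frame. The insert was introduced by Gateway recombination and is therefore flanked by attB1 and attB2 sites. A V5 epitope sequence is annotated well downstream of attB2, but the record does not show whether it is translated in frame with PIK3CA, so tagging of the protein should not be assumed. An EMCV IRES followed by EGFP sits on the same transcript, so transduced cells co-express a fluorescent marker, and a WPRE upstream of the 3' LTR enhances transcript expression. No mammalian drug-selection marker is annotated.

The stated purpose is lentiviral expression of PIK3CA E542V. The construct comes from a study that systematically tested the functional effects of somatic cancer mutations, which fits its use for stable expression of this variant in mammalian cells.
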