Features (pLannotate 1.2.2; 28 found; start..end, strand, type, name):
    377..634     +  LTR            5' LTR (truncated): truncated 5' long terminal repeat (LTR) from HIV-1
    681..806     +  misc_feature   HIV-1 Ψ: packaging signal of human immunodeficiency virus type 1
    790..1128    +  CDS            HIV-1 gag (fragment): gag protein from human immunodeficiency virus 1; gag
   1303..1536    +  misc_feature   RRE: The Rev response element (RRE) of HIV-1 allows for Rev-dependent mRNA export from the nucleus to the cytoplasm.
   1913..2013    +  CDS            Rev (fragment): human immunodeficiency virus 1 (HIV-1) Rev protein; rev; enhances nuclear export of unspliced and incompletely spliced viral mRNAs
   2058..2175    +  misc_feature   cPPT/CTS: central polypurine tract and central termination sequence of HIV-1
   2223..3401    +  promoter       EF-1α promoter: strong constitutive promoter for human elongation factor EF-1α
   3422..3442    +  protein_bind   attB1: mutant version of attB; core recombination site for the Gateway® BP reaction BP Clonase™
   3448..6651    +  CDS            PIK3CA: PK3CA_HUMAN - Experimental evidence at protein level: Swiss-Prot protein existence level 1. Phosphoinositide-3-kinase (PI3K) phosphorylates phosphatidylinositol (PI) and its phosphorylated derivatives at position 3 of the inositol ring to produce 3-phosphoinositides (PubMed:15135396, PubMed:23936502, PubMed:28676499). Uses ATP and PtdIns(4,5)P2 (phosphatidylinositol 4,5-bisphosphate) to generate phosphatidylinositol 3,4,5-trisphosphate (PIP3) (PubMed:15135396, PubMed:28676499). PIP3 plays a key role by recruiting PH domain- containing proteins to the membrane, including AKT1 and PDPK1, activat
   6656..6680    -  protein_bind   attB2: mutant version of attB; recombination site for the Gateway® BP reaction BP Clonase™
   6688..6706    +  promoter       T3 promoter: promoter for bacteriophage T3 RNA polymerase
   6829..6870    +  CDS            V5 tag: epitope tag from simian virus 5
   6996..7458    +  misc_feature   IRES: internal ribosome entry site (IRES) of the encephalomyocarditis virus (EMCV)
   7472..8191    +  CDS            EGFP: the original enhanced GFP (Yang et al., 1996) mammalian codon-optimized
   8205..8793    +  misc_feature   WPRE: woodchuck hepatitis virus posttranscriptional regulatory element
   8801..8866    +  CDS            nef (fragment): NEF_HV1Z2 - Experimental evidence at protein level: Swiss-Prot protein existence level 1. Extracellular Nef protein targets CD4(+) T-lymphocytes for apoptosis by interacting with CXCR4 surface receptors. From Human immunodeficiency virus type 1 group M subtype D (isolate Z2/CDC-Z34) (HIV-1).
   8868..9101    +  LTR            3' LTR (ΔU3): self-inactivating 3' long terminal repeat (LTR) from HIV-1
   9306..9410    +  promoter       AmpR promoter: bla
   9411..10271   +  CDS            AmpR: β-lactamase; bla; confers resistance to ampicillin, carbenicillin, and related antibiotics
  10442..11030   +  rep_origin     ori: high-copy-number ColE1/pMB1/pBR322/pUC origin of replication
  11213..11267   +  CDS            lacI (fragment): lac repressor; lacI; The lac repressor binds to the lac operator to inhibit transcription in E. coli. This inhibition can be relieved by adding lactose or isopropyl-β-D-thiogalactopyranoside (IPTG).
  11273..11366   +  rep_origin     SV40 ori (fragment): SV40 origin of replication
  11391..11428   +  CDS            lacI (fragment): lac repressor; lacI; The lac repressor binds to the lac operator to inhibit transcription in E. coli. This inhibition can be relieved by adding lactose or isopropyl-β-D-thiogalactopyranoside (IPTG).
  11441..11462   +  protein_bind   CAP binding site: CAP binding activates transcription in the presence of cAMP. E. coli catabolite activator protein
  11477..11507   +  promoter       lac promoter: promoter for the E. coli lac operon
  11511..11533   +  protein_bind   lac operator (fragment): The lac repressor binds to the lac operator to inhibit transcription in E. coli. This inhibition can be relieved by adding lactose or isopropyl-β-D-thiogalactopyranoside (IPTG). lac repressor encoded by lacI
  11565..11648   +  polyA_signal   SV40 poly(A) signal (fragment): SV40 polyadenylation signal
  11815..329     +  CDS            nef (fragment) (across the origin): NEF_HV1BR - Experimental evidence at protein level: Swiss-Prot protein existence level 1. Extracellular Nef protein targets CD4(+) T-lymphocytes for apoptosis by interacting with CXCR4 surface receptors (PubMed:14990729). From Human immunodeficiency virus type 1 group M subtype B (isolate BRU/LAI) (HIV-1).
>Addgene plasmid #116481 | pHAGE-PIK3CA-E542V | addgene full sequence | sequence record 242621 | Addgene NGS Result
TGGAAGGGCTAATTCACTCCCAAAGAAGACAAGATATCCTTGATCTGTGGATCTACCACACACAAGGCTA
CTTCCCTGATTAGCAGAACTACACACCAGGGCCAGGGGTCAGATATCCACTGACCTTTGGATGGTGCTAC
AAGCTAGTACCAGTTGAGCCAGATAAGGTAGAAGAGGCCAATAAAGGAGAGAACACCAGCTTGTTACACC
CTGTGAGCCTGCATGGGATGGATGACCCGGAGAGAGAAGTGTTAGAGTGGAGGTTTGACAGCCGCCTAGC
ATTTCATCACGTGGCCCGAGAGCTGCATCCGGAGTACTTCAAGAACTGCTGATATCGAGCTTGCTACAAG
GGACTTTCCGCTGGGGACTTTCCAGGGAGGCGTGGCCTGGGCGGGACTGGGGAGTGGCGAGCCCTCAGAT
CCTGCATATAAGCAGCTGCTTTTTGCCTGTACTGGGTCTCTCTGGTTAGACCAGATCTGAGCCTGGGAGC
TCTCTGGCTAACTAGGGAACCCACTGCTTAAGCCTCAATAAAGCTTGCCTTGAGTGCTTCAAGTAGTGTG
TGCCCGTCTGTTGTGTGACTCTGGTAACTAGAGATCCCTCAGACCCTTTTAGTCAGTGTGGAAAATCTCT
AGCAGTGGCGCCCGAACAGGGACTTGAAAGCGAAAGGGAAACCAGAGGAGCTCTCTCGACGCAGGACTCG
GCTTGCTGAAGCGCGCACGGCAAGAGGCGAGGGGCGGCGACTGGTGAGTACGCCAAAAATTTTGACTAGC
GGAGGCTAGAAGGAGAGAGATGGGTGCGAGAGCGTCAGTATTAAGCGGGGGAGAATTAGATCGCGATGGG
AAAAAATTCGGTTAAGGCCAGGGGGAAAGAAAAAATATAAATTAAAACATATAGTATGGGCAAGCAGGGA
GCTAGAACGATTCGCAGTTAATCCTGGCCTGTTAGAAACATCAGAAGGCTGTAGACAAATACTGGGACAG
CTACAACCATCCCTTCAGACAGGATCAGAAGAACTTAGATCATTATATAATACAGTAGCAACCCTCTATT
GTGTGCATCAAAGGATAGAGATAAAAGACACCAAGGAAGCTTTAGACAAGATAGAGGAAGAGCAAAACAA
AAGTAAGACCACCGCACAGCAAGCGGCCGGCCGCTGATCTTCAGACCTGGAGGAGGAGATATGAGGGACA
ATTGGAGAAGTGAATTATATAAATATAAAGTAGTAAAAATTGAACCATTAGGAGTAGCACCCACCAAGGC
AAAGAGAAGAGTGGTGCAGAGAGAAAAAAGAGCAGTGGGAATAGGAGCTTTGTTCCTTGGGTTCTTGGGA
GCAGCAGGAAGCACTATGGGCGCAGCGTCAATGACGCTGACGGTACAGGCCAGACAATTATTGTCTGGTA
TAGTGCAGCAGCAGAACAATTTGCTGAGGGCTATTGAGGCGCAACAGCATCTGTTGCAACTCACAGTCTG
GGGCATCAAGCAGCTCCAGGCAAGAATCCTGGCTGTGGAAAGATACCTAAAGGATCAACAGCTCCTGGGG
ATTTGGGGTTGCTCTGGAAAACTCATTTGCACCACTGCTGTGCCTTGGAATGCTAGTTGGAGTAATAAAT
CTCTGGAACAGATTTGGAATCACACGACCTGGATGGAGTGGGACAGAGAAATTAACAATTACACAAGCTT
AATACACTCCTTAATTGAAGAATCGCAAAACCAGCAAGAAAAGAATGAACAAGAATTATTGGAATTAGAT
AAATGGGCAAGTTTGTGGAATTGGTTTAACATAACAAATTGGCTGTGGTATATAAAATTATTCATAATGA
TAGTAGGAGGCTTGGTAGGTTTAAGAATAGTTTTTGCTGTACTTTCTATAGTGAATAGAGTTAGGCAGGG
ATATTCACCATTATCGTTTCAGACCCACCTCCCAACCCCGAGGGGACCCGACAGGCCCGAAGGAATAGAA
GAAGAAGGTGGAGAGAGAGACAGAGACAGATCCATTCGATTAGTGAACGGATCTCGACGGTATCGCCGAA
TTCACAAATGGCAGTATTCATCCACAATTTTAAAAGAAAAGGGGGGATTGGGGGGTACAGTGCAGGGGAA
AGAATAGTAGACATAATAGCAACAGACATACAAACTAAAGAATTACAAAAACAAATTACAAAAATTCAAA
ATTTTCGGGTTTATTACAGGGACAGCAGAGATCCAGTTTGGACTAGTCGTGAGGCTCCGGTGCCCGTCAG
TGGGCAGAGCGCACATCGCCCACAGTCCCCGAGAAGTTGGGGGGAGGGGTCGGCAATTGAACCGGTGCCT
AGAGAAGGTGGCGCGGGGTAAACTGGGAAAGTGATGTCGTGTACTGGCTCCGCCTTTTTCCCGAGGGTGG
GGGAGAACCGTATATAAGTGCAGTAGTCGCCGTGAACGTTCTTTTTCGCAACGGGTTTGCCGCCAGAACA
CAGGTAAGTGCCGTGTGTGGTTCCCGCGGGCCTGGCCTCTTTACGGGTTATGGCCCTTGCGTGCCTTGAA
TTACTTCCACCTGGCTGCAGTACGTGATTCTTGATCCCGAGCTTCGGGTTGGAAGTGGGTGGGAGAGTTC
GAGGCCTTGCGCTTAAGGAGCCCCTTCGCCTCGTGCTTGAGTTGAGGCCTGGCCTGGGCGCTGGGGCCGC
CGCGTGCGAATCTGGTGGCACCTTCGCGCCTGTCTCGCTGCTTTCGATAAGTCTCTAGCCATTTAAAATT
TTTGATGACCTGCTGCGACGCTTTTTTTCTGGCAAGATAGTCTTGTAAATGCGGGCCAAGATCTGCACAC
TGGTATTTCGGTTTTTGGGGCCGCGGGCGGCGACGGGGCCCGTGCGTCCCAGCGCACATGTTCGGCGAGG
CGGGGCCTGCGAGCGCGGCCACCGAGAATCGGACGGGGGTAGTCTCAAGCTGGCCGGCCTGCTCTGGTGC
CTGGCCTCGCGCCGCCGTGTATCGCCCCGCCCTGGGCGGCAAGGCTGGCCCGGTCGGCACCAGTTGCGTG
AGCGGAAAGATGGCCGCTTCCCGGCCCTGCTGCAGGGAGCTCAAAATGGAGGACGCGGCGCTCGGGAGAG
CGGGCGGGTGAGTCACCCACACAAAGGAAAAGGGCCTTTCCGTCCTCAGCCGTCGCTTCATGTGACTCCA
CGGAGTACCGGGCGCCGTCCAGGCACCTCGATTAGTTCTCGAGCTTTTGGAGTACGTCGTCTTTAGGTTG
GGGGGAGGGGTTTTATGCGATGGAGTTTCCCCACACTGAGTGGGTGGAGACTGAAGTTAGGCCAGCTTGG
CACTTGATGTAATTCTCCTTGGAATTTGCCCTTTTTGAGTTTGGATCTTGGTTCATTCTCAAGCCTCAGA
CAGTGGTTCAAAGTTTTTTTCTTCCATTTCAGGTGTCGTGAAGCGGCCCTGCAGATATCAACAAGTTTGT
ACAAAAAAGCAGGCACCATGCCTCCAAGACCATCATCAGGTGAACTGTGGGGCATCCACTTGATGCCCCC
AAGAATCCTAGTAGAATGTTTACTACCAAATGGAATGATAGTGACTTTAGAATGCCTCCGTGAGGCTACA
TTAATAACCATAAAGCATGAACTATTTAAAGAAGCAAGAAAATACCCCCTCCATCAACTTCTTCAAGATG
AATCTTCTTACATTTTCGTAAGTGTTACTCAAGAAGCAGAAAGGGAAGAATTTTTTGATGAAACAAGACG
ACTTTGTGACCTTCGGCTTTTTCAACCCTTTTTAAAAGTAATTGAACCAGTAGGCAACCGTGAAGAAAAG
ATCCTCAATCGAGAAATTGGTTTTGCTATCGGCATGCCAGTGTGTGAATTTGATATGGTTAAAGATCCAG
AAGTACAGGACTTCCGAAGAAATATTCTGAACGTTTGTAAAGAAGCTGTGGATCTTAGGGACCTCAATTC
ACCTCATAGTAGAGCAATGTATGTCTATCCTCCAAATGTAGAATCTTCACCAGAATTGCCAAAGCACATA
TATAATAAATTAGATAAAGGGCAAATAATAGTGGTGATCTGGGTAATAGTTTCTCCAAATAATGACAAGC
AGAAGTATACTCTGAAAATCAACCATGACTGTGTACCAGAACAAGTAATTGCTGAAGCAATCAGGAAAAA
AACTCGAAGTATGTTGCTATCCTCTGAACAACTAAAACTCTGTGTTTTAGAATATCAGGGCAAGTATATT
TTAAAAGTGTGTGGATGTGATGAATACTTCCTAGAAAAATATCCTCTGAGTCAGTATAAGTATATAAGAA
GCTGTATAATGCTTGGGAGGATGCCCAATTTGATGTTGATGGCTAAAGAAAGCCTTTATTCTCAACTGCC
AATGGACTGTTTTACAATGCCATCTTATTCCAGACGCATTTCCACAGCTACACCATATATGAATGGAGAA
ACATCTACAAAATCCCTTTGGGTTATAAATAGTGCACTCAGAATAAAAATTCTTTGTGCAACCTACGTGA
ATGTAAATATTCGAGACATTGATAAGATCTATGTTCGAACAGGTATCTACCATGGAGGAGAACCCTTATG
TGACAATGTGAACACTCAAAGAGTACCTTGTTCCAATCCCAGGTGGAATGAATGGCTGAATTATGATATA
TACATTCCTGATCTTCCTCGTGCTGCTCGACTTTGCCTTTCCATTTGCTCTGTTAAAGGCCGAAAGGGTG
CTAAAGAGGAACACTGTCCATTGGCATGGGGAAATATAAACTTGTTTGATTACACAGACACTCTAGTATC
TGGAAAAATGGCTTTGAATCTTTGGCCAGTACCTCATGGATTAGAAGATTTGCTGAACCCTATTGGTGTT
ACTGGATCAAATCCAAATAAAGAAACTCCATGCTTAGAGTTGGAGTTTGACTGGTTCAGCAGTGTGGTAA
AGTTCCCAGATATGTCAGTGATTGAAGAGCATGCCAATTGGTCTGTATCCCGAGAAGCAGGATTTAGCTA
TTCCCACGCAGGACTGAGTAACAGACTAGCTAGAGACAATGAATTAAGGGAAAATGACAAAGAACAGCTC
AAAGCAATTTCTACACGAGATCCTCTCTCTGTAATCACTGAGCAGGAGAAAGATTTTCTATGGAGTCACA
GACACTATTGTGTAACTATCCCCGAAATTCTACCCAAATTGCTTCTGTCTGTTAAATGGAATTCTAGAGA
TGAAGTAGCCCAGATGTATTGCTTGGTAAAAGATTGGCCTCCAATCAAACCTGAACAGGCTATGGAACTT
CTGGACTGTAATTACCCAGATCCTATGGTTCGAGGTTTTGCTGTTCGGTGCTTGGAAAAATATTTAACAG
ATGACAAACTTTCTCAGTATTTAATTCAGCTAGTACAGGTCCTAAAATATGAACAATATTTGGATAACTT
GCTTGTGAGATTTTTACTGAAGAAAGCATTGACTAATCAAAGGATTGGGCACTTTTTCTTTTGGCATTTA
AAATCTGAGATGCACAATAAAACAGTTAGCCAGAGGTTTGGCCTGCTTTTGGAGTCCTATTGTCGTGCAT
GTGGGATGTATTTGAAGCACCTGAATAGGCAAGTCGAGGCAATGGAAAAGCTCATTAACTTAACTGACAT
TCTCAAACAGGAGAAGAAGGATGAAACACAAAAGGTACAGATGAAGTTTTTAGTTGAGCAAATGAGGCGA
CCAGATTTCATGGATGCTCTACAGGGCTTTCTGTCTCCTCTAAACCCTGCTCATCAACTAGGAAACCTCA
GGCTTGAAGAGTGTCGAATTATGTCCTCTGCAAAAAGGCCACTGTGGTTGAATTGGGAGAACCCAGACAT
CATGTCAGAGTTACTGTTTCAGAACAATGAGATCATCTTTAAAAATGGGGATGATTTACGGCAAGATATG
CTAACACTTCAAATTATTCGTATTATGGAAAATATCTGGCAAAATCAAGGTCTTGATCTTCGAATGTTAC
CTTATGGTTGTCTGTCAATCGGTGACTGTGTGGGACTTATTGAGGTGGTGCGAAATTCTCACACTATTAT
GCAAATTCAGTGCAAAGGCGGCTTGAAAGGTGCACTGCAGTTCAACAGCCACACACTACATCAGTGGCTC
AAAGACAAGAACAAAGGAGAAATATATGATGCAGCCATTGACCTGTTTACACGTTCATGTGCTGGATACT
GTGTAGCTACCTTCATTTTGGGAATTGGAGATCGTCACAATAGTAACATCATGGTGAAAGACGATGGACA
ACTGTTTCATATAGATTTTGGACACTTTTTGGATCACAAGAAGAAAAAATTTGGTTATAAACGAGAACGT
GTGCCATTTGTTTTGACACAGGATTTCTTAATAGTGATTAGTAAAGGAGCCCAAGAATGCACAAAGACAA
GAGAATTTGAGAGGTTTCAGGAGATGTGTTACAAGGCTTATCTAGCTATTCGACAGCATGCCAATCTCTT
CATAAATCTTTTCTCAATGATGCTTGGCTCTGGAATGCCAGAACTACAATCTTTTGATGACATTGCATAC
ATTCGAAAGACCCTAGCCTTAGATAAAACTGAGCAAGAGGCTTTGGAGTATTTCATGAAACAAATGAATG
ATGCACATCATGGTGGCTGGACAACAAAAATGGATTGGATCTTCCACACAATTAAACAGCATGCATTGAA
CTAGAACCCAGCTTTCTTGTACAAAGTGGTGATATCCAATTAACCCTCACTAAAGGATGAAAGTTAGAGT
TTATGATAAGCCCTATAGTGATCGTATTACACCCAACTTTTCTAATACAAAGTGGTTGATATCCAGCACA
GTGGCGGCCGCTCGAGTCTAGAGGGCCCGCGGTTCGAAGGTAAGCCTATCCCTAACCCTCTCCTCGGTCT
CGATTCTACGCGTACCGGTTAGTAATGAGATCCCTCCCCCCCCCCTAACGTTACTGGCCGAAGCCGCTTG
GAATAAGGCCGGTGTGCGTTTGTCTATATGTTATTTTCCACCATATTGCCGTCTTTTGGCAATGTGAGGG
CCCGGAAACCTGGCCCTGTCTTCTTGACGAGCATTCCTAGGGGTCTTTCCCCTCTCGCCAAAGGAATGCA
AGGTCTGTTGAATGTCGTGAAGGAAGCAGTTCCTCTGGAAGCTTCTTGAAGACAAACAACGTCTGTAGCG
ACCCTTTGCAGGCAGCGGAACCCCCCACCTGGCGACAGGTGCCTCTGCGGCCAAAAGCCACGTGTATAAG
ATACACCTGCAAAGGCGGCACAACCCCAGTGCCACGTTGTGAGTTGGATAGTTGTGGAAAGAGTCAAATG
GCTCTCCTCAAGCGTATTCAACAAGGGGCTGAAGGATGCCCAGAAGGTACCCCATTGTATGGGATCTGAT
CTGGGGCCTCGGTGCACATGCTTTACATGTGTTTAGTCGAGGTTAAAAAAACGTCTAGGCCCCCCGAACC
ACGGGGACGTGGTTTTCCTTTGAAAAACACGATGATAATATGGCCACACATATGGTGAGCAAGGGCGAGG
AGCTGTTCACCGGGGTGGTGCCCATCCTGGTCGAGCTGGACGGCGACGTAAACGGCCACAAGTTCAGCGT
GTCCGGCGAGGGCGAGGGCGATGCCACCTACGGCAAGCTGACCCTGAAGTTCATCTGCACCACCGGCAAG
CTGCCCGTGCCCTGGCCCACCCTCGTGACCACCCTGACCTACGGCGTGCAGTGCTTCAGCCGCTACCCCG
ACCACATGAAGCAGCACGACTTCTTCAAGTCCGCCATGCCCGAAGGCTACGTCCAGGAGCGCACCATCTT
CTTCAAGGACGACGGCAACTACAAGACCCGCGCCGAGGTGAAGTTCGAGGGCGACACCCTGGTGAACCGC
ATCGAGCTGAAGGGCATCGACTTCAAGGAGGACGGCAACATCCTGGGGCACAAGCTGGAGTACAACTACA
ACAGCCACAACGTCTATATCATGGCCGACAAGCAGAAGAACGGCATCAAGGTGAACTTCAAGATCCGCCA
CAACATCGAGGACGGCAGCGTGCAGCTCGCCGACCACTACCAGCAGAACACCCCCATCGGCGACGGCCCC
GTGCTGCTGCCCGACAACCACTACCTGAGCACCCAGTCCGCCCTGAGCAAAGACCCCAACGAGAAGCGCG
ATCACATGGTCCTGCTGGAGTTCGTGACCGCCGCCGGGATCACTCTCGGCATGGACGAGCTGTACAAGTA
AATCGATAGATCCTAATCAACCTCTGGATTACAAAATTTGTGAAAGATTGACTGGTATTCTTAACTATGT
TGCTCCTTTTACGCTATGTGGATACGCTGCTTTAATGCCTTTGTATCATGCTATTGCTTCCCGTATGGCT
TTCATTTTCTCCTCCTTGTATAAATCCTGGTTGCTGTCTCTTTATGAGGAGTTGTGGCCCGTTGTCAGGC
AACGTGGCGTGGTGTGCACTGTGTTTGCTGACGCAACCCCCACTGGTTGGGGCATTGCCACCACCTGTCA
GCTCCTTTCCGGGACTTTCGCTTTCCCCCTCCCTATTGCCACGGCGGAACTCATCGCCGCCTGCCTTGCC
CGCTGCTGGACAGGGGCTCGGCTGTTGGGCACTGACAATTCCGTGGTGTTGTCGGGGAAATCATCGTCCT
TTCCTTGGCTGCTCGCCTGTGTTGCCACCTGGATTCTGCGCGGGACGTCCTTCTGCTACGTCCCTTCGGC
CCTCAATCCAGCGGACCTTCCTTCCCGCGGCCTGCTGCCGGCTCTGCGGCCTCTTCCGCGTCTTCGCCTT
CGCCCTCAGACGAGTCGGATCTCCCTTTGGGCCGCCTCCCCGCCTGAGATCCTTTAAGACCAATGACTTA
CAAGGCAGCTGTAGATCTTAGCCACTTTTTAAAAGAAAAGGGGGGACTGGAAGGGCTAATTCACTCCCAA
CGAAGACAAGATCTGCTTTTTGCTTGTACTGGGTCTCTCTGGTTAGACCAGATCTGAGCCTGGGAGCTCT
CTGGCTAACTAGGGAACCCACTGCTTAAGCCTCAATAAAGCTTGCCTTGAGTGCTTCAAGTAGTGTGTGC
CCGTCTGTTGTGTGACTCTGGTAACTAGAGATCCCTCAGACCCTTTTAGTCAGTGTGGAAAATCTCTAGC
AGTAGTAGTTCATGTCATCTTATTATTCAGTATTTATAACTTGCAAAGAAATGAATATCAGAGAGTGAGA
GGCCCGGGTTAATTAAGGAAAGGGCTAGATCATTCTTGAAGACGAAAGGGCCTCGTGATACGCCTATTTT
TATAGGTTAATGTCATGATAATAATGGTTTCTTAGACGTCAGGTGGCACTTTTCGGGGAAATGTGCGCGG
AACCCCTATTTGTTTATTTTTCTAAATACATTCAAATATGTATCCGCTCATGAGACAATAACCCTGATAA
ATGCTTCAATAATATTGAAAAAGGAAGAGTATGAGTATTCAACATTTCCGTGTCGCCCTTATTCCCTTTT
TTGCGGCATTTTGCCTTCCTGTTTTTGCTCACCCAGAAACGCTGGTGAAAGTAAAAGATGCTGAAGATCA
GTTGGGTGCACGAGTGGGTTACATCGAACTGGATCTCAACAGCGGTAAGATCCTTGAGAGTTTTCGCCCC
GAAGAACGTTTTCCAATGATGAGCACTTTTAAAGTTCTGCTATGTGGCGCGGTATTATCCCGTGTTGACG
CCGGGCAAGAGCAACTCGGTCGCCGCATACACTATTCTCAGAATGACTTGGTTGAGTACTCACCAGTCAC
AGAAAAGCATCTTACGGATGGCATGACAGTAAGAGAATTATGCAGTGCTGCCATAACCATGAGTGATAAC
ACTGCGGCCAACTTACTTCTGACAACGATCGGAGGACCGAAGGAGCTAACCGCTTTTTTGCACAACATGG
GGGATCATGTAACTCGCCTTGATCGTTGGGAACCGGAGCTGAATGAAGCCATACCAAACGACGAGCGTGA
CACCACGATGCCTGTAGCAATGGCAACAACGTTGCGCAAACTATTAACTGGCGAACTACTTACTCTAGCT
TCCCGGCAACAATTAATAGACTGGATGGAGGCGGATAAAGTTGCAGGACCACTTCTGCGCTCGGCCCTTC
CGGCTGGCTGGTTTATTGCTGATAAATCTGGAGCCGGTGAGCGTGGGTCTCGCGGTATCATTGCAGCACT
GGGGCCAGATGGTAAGCCCTCCCGTATCGTAGTTATCTACACGACGGGGAGTCAGGCAACTATGGATGAA
CGAAATAGACAGATCGCTGAGATAGGTGCCTCACTGATTAAGCATTGGTAACTGTCAGACCAAGTTTACT
CATATATACTTTAGATTGATTTAAAACTTCATTTTTAATTTAAAAGGATCTAGGTGAAGATCCTTTTTGA
TAATCTCATGACCAAAATCCCTTAACGTGAGTTTTCGTTCCACTGAGCGTCAGACCCCGTAGAAAAGATC
AAAGGATCTTCTTGAGATCCTTTTTTTCTGCGCGTAATCTGCTGCTTGCAAACAAAAAAACCACCGCTAC
CAGCGGTGGTTTGTTTGCCGGATCAAGAGCTACCAACTCTTTTTCCGAAGGTAACTGGCTTCAGCAGAGC
GCAGATACCAAATACTGTTCTTCTAGTGTAGCCGTAGTTAGGCCACCACTTCAAGAACTCTGTAGCACCG
CCTACATACCTCGCTCTGCTAATCCTGTTACCAGTGGCTGCTGCCAGTGGCGATAAGTCGTGTCTTACCG
GGTTGGACTCAAGACGATAGTTACCGGATAAGGCGCAGCGGTCGGGCTGAACGGGGGGTTCGTGCACACA
GCCCAGCTTGGAGCGAACGACCTACACCGAACTGAGATACCTACAGCGTGAGCTATGAGAAAGCGCCACG
CTTCCCGAAGGGAGAAAGGCGGACAGGTATCCGGTAAGCGGCAGGGTCGGAACAGGAGAGCGCACGAGGG
AGCTTCCAGGGGGAAACGCCTGGTATCTTTATAGTCCTGTCGGGTTTCGCCACCTCTGACTTGAGCGTCG
ATTTTTGTGATGCTCGTCAGGGGGGCGGAGCCTATGGAAAAACGCCAGCAACGCGGCCTTTTTACGGTTC
CTGGCCTTTTGCTGGCCTTTTGCTCACATGTTCTTTCCTGCGTTATCCCCTGATTCTGTGGATAACCGTA
TTACCGCCTTTGAGTGAGCTGATACCGCTCGCCGCAGCCGAACGACCGAGCGCAGCGAGTCAGTGAGCGA
GGAAGCGGAAGAGCGCCCAATACGCAAACCGCCTCTCCCCGCGCGTTGGCCGATTCATTAATGCAGCAAG
CTCATGGCTGACTAATTTTTTTTATTTATGCAGAGGCCGAGGCCGCCTCGGCCTCTGAGCTATTCCAGAA
GTAGTGAGGAGGCTTTTTTGGAGGCCTAGGCTTTTGCAAAAAGCTCCCCGTGGCACGACAGGTTTCCCGA
CTGGAAAGCGGGCAGTGAGCGCAACGCAATTAATGTGAGTTAGCTCACTCATTAGGCACCCCAGGCTTTA
CACTTTATGCTTCCGGCTCGTATGTTGTGTGGAATTGTGAGCGGATAACAATTTCACACAGGAAACAGCT
ATGACATGATTACGAATTTCACAAATAAAGCATTTTTTTCACTGCATTCTAGTTGTGGTTTGTCCAAACT
CATCAATGTATCTTATCATGTCTGGATCAACTGGATAACTCAAGCTAACCAAAATCATCCCAAACTTCCC
ACCCCATACCCTATTACCACTGCCAATTACCTGTGGTTTCATTTACTCTAAACCTGTGATTCCTCTGAAT
TATTTTCATTTTAAAGAAATTGTATTTGTTAAATATGTACTACAAACTTAGTAGT
