>Addgene plasmid #116481 | pHAGE-PIK3CA-E542V | depositor partial sequence | sequence record 219355 | insert
ATGCCTCCACGACCATCATCAGGTGAACTGTGGGGCATCCACTTGATGCCCCCAAGAATCCTAGTAGAAT
GTTTACTACCAAATGGAATGATAGTGACTTTAGAATGCCTCCGTGAGGCTACATTAATAACCATAAAGCA
TGAACTATTTAAAGAAGCAAGAAAATACCCCCTCCATCAACTTCTTCAAGATGAATCTTCTTACATTTTC
GTAAGTGTTACTCAAGAAGCAGAAAGGGAAGAATTTTTTGATGAAACAAGACGACTTTGTGACCTTCGGC
TTTTTCAACCCTTTTTAAAAGTAATTGAACCAGTAGGCAACCGTGAAGAAAAGATCCTCAATCGAGAAAT
TGGTTTTGCTATCGGCATGCCAGTGTGTGAATTTGATATGGTTAAAGATCCAGAAGTACAGGACTTCCGA
AGAAATATTCTGAACGTTTGTAAAGAAGCTGTGGATCTTAGGGACCTCAATTCACCTCATAGTAGAGCAA
TGTATGTCTATCCTCCAAATGTAGAATCTTCACCAGAATTGCCAAAGCACATATATAATAAATTAGATAA
AGGGCAAATAATAGTGGTGATCTGGGTAATAGTTTCTCCAAATAATGACAAGCAGAAGTATACTCTGAAA
ATCAACCATGACTGTGTACCAGAACAAGTAATTGCTGAAGCAATCAGGAAAAAAACTCGAAGTATGTTGC
TATCCTCTGAACAACTAAAACTCTGTGTTTTAGAATATCAGGGCAAGTATATTTTAAAAGTGTGTGGATG
TGATGAATACTTCCTAGAAAAATATCCTCTGAGTCAGTATAAGTATATAAGAAGCTGTATAATGCTTGGG
AGGATGCCCAATTTGATGTTGATGGCTAAAGAAAGCCTTTATTCTCAACTGCCAATGGACTGTTTTACAA
TGCCATCTTATTCCAGACGCATTTCCACAGCTACACCATATATGAATGGAGAAACATCTACAAAATCCCT
TTGGGTTATAAATAGTGCACTCAGAATAAAAATTCTTTGTGCAACCTACGTGAATGTAAATATTCGAGAC
ATTGATAAGATCTATGTTCGAACAGGTATCTACCATGGAGGAGAACCCTTATGTGACAATGTGAACACTC
AAAGAGTACCTTGTTCCAATCCCAGGTGGAATGAATGGCTGAATTATGATATATACATTCCTGATCTTCC
TCGTGCTGCTCGACTTTGCCTTTCCATTTGCTCTGTTAAAGGCCGAAAGGGTGCTAAAGAGGAACACTGT
CCATTGGCATGGGGAAATATAAACTTGTTTGATTACACAGACACTCTAGTATCTGGAAAAATGGCTTTGA
ATCTTTGGCCAGTACCTCATGGATTAGAAGATTTGCTGAACCCTATTGGTGTTACTGGATCAAATCCAAA
TAAAGAAACTCCATGCTTAGAGTTGGAGTTTGACTGGTTCAGCAGTGTGGTAAAGTTCCCAGATATGTCA
GTGATTGAAGAGCATGCCAATTGGTCTGTATCCCGAGAAGCAGGATTTAGCTATTCCCACGCAGGACTGA
GTAACAGACTAGCTAGAGACAATGAATTAAGGGAAAATGACAAAGAACAGCTCAAAGCAATTTCTACACG
AGATCCTCTCTCTGTAATCACTGAGCAGGAGAAAGATTTTCTATGGAGTCACAGACACTATTGTGTAACT
ATCCCCGAAATTCTACCCAAATTGCTTCTGTCTGTTAAATGGAATTCTAGAGATGAAGTAGCCCAGATGT
ATTGCTTGGTAAAAGATTGGCCTCCAATCAAACCTGAACAGGCTATGGAACTTCTGGACTGTAATTACCC
AGATCCTATGGTTCGAGGTTTTGCTGTTCGGTGCTTGGAAAAATATTTAACAGATGACAAACTTTCTCAG
TATTTAATTCAGCTAGTACAGGTCCTAAAATATGAACAATATTTGGATAACTTGCTTGTGAGATTTTTAC
TGAAGAAAGCATTGACTAATCAAAGGATTGGGCACTTTTTCTTTTGGCATTTAAAATCTGAGATGCACAA
TAAAACAGTTAGCCAGAGGTTTGGCCTGCTTTTGGAGTCCTATTGTCGTGCATGTGGGATGTATTTGAAG
CACCTGAATAGGCAAGTCGAGGCAATGGAAAAGCTCATTAACTTAACTGACATTCTCAAACAGGAGAAGA
AGGATGAAACACAAAAGGTACAGATGAAGTTTTTAGTTGAGCAAATGAGGCGACCAGATTTCATGGATGC
TCTACAGGGCTTTCTGTCTCCTCTAAACCCTGCTCATCAACTAGGAAACCTCAGGCTTGAAGAGTGTCGA
ATTATGTCCTCTGCAAAAAGGCCACTGTGGTTGAATTGGGAGAACCCAGACATCATGTCAGAGTTACTGT
TTCAGAACAATGAGATCATCTTTAAAAATGGGGATGATTTACGGCAAGATATGCTAACACTTCAAATTAT
TCGTATTATGGAAAATATCTGGCAAAATCAAGGTCTTGATCTTCGAATGTTACCTTATGGTTGTCTGTCA
ATCGGTGACTGTGTGGGACTTATTGAGGTGGTGCGAAATTCTCACACTATTATGCAAATTCAGTGCAAAG
GCGGCTTGAAAGGTGCACTGCAGTTCAACAGCCACACACTACATCAGTGGCTCAAAGACAAGAACAAAGG
AGAAATATATGATGCAGCCATTGACCTGTTTACACGTTCATGTGCTGGATACTGTGTAGCTACCTTCATT
TTGGGAATTGGAGATCGTCACAATAGTAACATCATGGTGAAAGACGATGGACAACTGTTTCATATAGATT
TTGGACACTTTTTGGATCACAAGAAGAAAAAATTTGGTTATAAACGAGAACGTGTGCCATTTGTTTTGAC
ACAGGATTTCTTAATAGTGATTAGTAAAGGAGCCCAAGAATGCACAAAGACAAGAGAATTTGAGAGGTTT
CAGGAGATGTGTTACAAGGCTTATCTAGCTATTCGACAGCATGCCAATCTCTTCATAAATCTTTTCTCAA
TGATGCTTGGCTCTGGAATGCCAGAACTACAATCTTTTGATGACATTGCATACATTCGAAAGACCCTAGC
CTTAGATAAAACTGAGCAAGAGGCTTTGGAGTATTTCATGAAACAAATGAATGATGCACATCATGGTGGC
TGGACAACAAAAATGGATTGGATCTTCCACACAATTAAACAGCATGCATTGAACTGA
